>Addgene plasmid #237921 | TRBV7-2 | addgene full sequence | sequence record 475839 | Addgene NGS Result
CTGAGAGACTCTAAATCCAGTGACAAGTCTGTCTGCCTATTCACCGATTTTGATTCTCAAACAAATGTGT
CACAAAGTAAGGATTCTGACGTCTATATCACAGACAAAACTGTGCTAGACATGAGGTCTATGGACTTCAA
GAGCAACAGTGCTGTGGCCTGGAGCAACAAATCTGACTTTGCATGTGCAAACGCCTTCAACAACAGCATT
ATTCCAGAAGATACCTTCTTCCCCAGCCCAGAAAGTTCCTGTGATGTCAAGCTGGTCGAGAAATCTTTTG
AAACAGATACGAACCTAAACTTTCAAAACCTGTCAGTGATTGGGTTCCGAATCCTCCTCCTGAAAGTGGC
CGGGTTTAATCTGCTCATGACGCTGCGGCTGTGGTCCAGCTGAGGAATTCATCAGAAGAGCCTCGAGGCG
GCCGCATGTGAGTCTCCCTATAGTGAGTCGTATTAATTTCGCGGGCGGAACCCCTATTTGTTTATTTTTC
TAAATACATTCAAATATGTATCCGCTCATGAGTAGCACCAGGCGTTTAAGGGCACCAATAACTGCCTTAA
AAAAATTACGCCCCGCCCTGCCACTCATCGCAGTACTGTTGTAATTCATTAAGCATTCTGCCGACATGGA
AGCCATCACAAACGGCATGATGAACCTGAATCGCCAGCGGCATCAGCACCTTGTCGCCTTGCGTATAATA
TTTGCCCATGGTGAAAACGGGGGCGAAGAAGTTGTCCATATTGGCCACGTTTAAATCAAAACTGGTGAAA
CTCACCCAGGGATTGGCTGAGACAAAAAACATATTCTCAATAAACCCTTTAGGGAAATAGGCCAGGTTTT
CACCGTAACACGCCACATCTTGCGAATATATGTGTAGAAACTGCCGGAAATCGTCGTGGTATTCACTCCA
GAGCGATGAAAACGTTTCAGTTTGCTCATGGAAAACGGTGTAACAAGGGTGAACACTATCCCATATCACC
AGCTCACCGTCTTTCATTGCCATACGAAATTCCGGATGAGCATTCATCAGGCGGGCAAGAATGTGAATAA
AGGCCGGATAAAACTTGTGCTTATTTTTCTTTACGGTCTTTAAAAAGGCCGTAATATCCAGCTGAACGGT
CTGGTTATAGGTACATTGAGCAACTGACTGAAATGCCTCAAAATGTTCTTTACGATGCCATTGGGATATA
TCAACGGTGGTATATCCAGTGATTTTTTTCTCCATTTTAGCTTCCTTAGCTCCTGAAAATCTCGATAACT
CAAAAAATACGCCCGGTAGTGATCTTATTTCATTATGGTGAAAGTTGGAACCTCTTACGTGCCGATCAAA
GTCTCATTTTCGCCAAAAGTTGTCATGACCAAAATCCCTTAACGTGAGTTTTCGTTCCACTGAGCGTCAG
ACCCCGTAGAAAAGATCAAAGGATCTTCTTGAGATCCTTTTTTTCTGCGCGTAATCTGCTGCTTGCAAAC
AAAAAAACCACCGCTACCAGCGGTGGTTTGTTTGCCGGATCAAGAGCTACCAACTCTTTTTCCGAAGGTA
ACTGGCTTCAGCAGAGCGCAGATACCAAATACTGTTCTTCTAGTGTAGCCGTAGTTAGGCCACCACTTCA
AGAACTCTGTAGCACCGCCTACATACCTCGCTCTGCTAATCCTGTTACCAGTGGCTGCTGCCAGTGGCGA
TAAGTCGTGTCTTACCGGGTTGGACTCAAGACGATAGTTACCGGATAAGGCGCAGCGGTCGGGCTGAACG
GGGGGTTCGTGCACACAGCCCAGCTTGGAGCGAACGACCTACACCGAACTGAGATACCTACAGCGTGAGC
TATGAGAAAGCGCCACGCTTCCCGAAGGGAGAAAGGCGGACAGGTATCCGGTAAGCGGCAGGGTCGGAAC
AGGAGAGCGCACGAGGGAGCTTCCAGGGGGAAACGCCTGGTATCTTTATAGTCCTGTCGGGTTTCGCCAC
CTCTGACTTGAGCGTCGATTTTTGTGATGCTCGTCAGGGGGGCGGAGCCTATGGAAAAACGCCAGCAATG
CGGCCTTTTTACGGTTCCTGGCCTTTTGCTGGCCTTTTGCTCACATGTTCTTTCCTGCGTTATCCCCTGA
TTCTGTGGATAACCGTATTACCGCCTTTGAGTGAGCTGATACCGCTCGCCGCAGCCGAACGACCGAGCGC
AGCGAGTCAGTGAGCGAGGAAGCCGAAAAATCAATAATCAGACAACAAGATGTGCGAACTCGATATTTTA
CACGACTCTCTTTACCAATTCTGCCCCGAATTACACTTAAAACGACTCAACAGCTTAACGTTGGCTTGCC
ACGCATTACTTGACTGTAAAACTCTCACTCTTACCGAACTTGGCCGTAACCTGCCAACCAAAGCGAGAAC
AAAACATAACATCAAACGAATCGACCGATTGTTAGGTAATCGTCACTTGCAGGAAGGTTTAAACGCATTT
AGGTGACACTATAGAAGTGTGTATCGCTCGAGGCTCTTCAGCATCTAGAGCCACCGGCATGAGCCACCAT
GGGCACCAGGCTCCTCTTCTGGGTGGCCTTCTGTCTCCTGGGGGCAGATCACACAGGAGCTGGAGTCTCC
CAGTCCCCCAGTAACAAGGTCACAGAGAAGGGAAAGGATGTAGAGCTCAGGTGTGATCCAATTTCAGGTC
ATACTGCCCTTTACTGGTACCGACAGAGCCTGGGGCAGGGCCTGGAGTTTTTAATTTACTTCCAAGGCAA
CAGTGCACCAGACAAATCAGGGCTGCCCAGTGATCGCTTCTCTGCAGAGAGGACTGGGGGAAGCGTGAGC
ACTCTGACGATCCAGCGCACACAGCAGGAGGATAGTTAGTCTTCGTCACGAGACGTAATGGAGACCATGC
GATATCCGTAGGTCTCGAAACCGTCTCGGGGTGAAGACATTCCCGACCCTGCCGTGTACCAG
Features (pLannotate 1.2.2; 7 found; start..end, strand, type, name):
    437..455     -  promoter       T7 promoter: promoter for bacteriophage T7 RNA polymerase
    465..522     +  promoter       AmpR promoter (fragment): bla
    569..1225    -  CDS            cat: CAT_ECOLX - Experimental evidence at protein level: Swiss-Prot protein existence level 1. This enzyme is an effector of chloramphenicol resistance in bacteria. From Escherichia coli. This protein is used as a marker in many commonly used cloning vectors, such as pACYC184.
   1226..1328    -  promoter       cat promoter: promoter of the E. coli cat gene encoding chloramphenicol acetyltransferase
   1429..2017    +  rep_origin     ori: high-copy-number ColE1/pMB1/pBR322/pUC origin of replication
   2447..2465    +  promoter       SP6 promoter: promoter for bacteriophage SP6 RNA polymerase
   2534..390     +  CDS            TRA (across the origin): TRAR1_HUMAN - Experimental evidence at protein level: Swiss-Prot protein existence level 1. The alpha chain of TRAV27*01J42*01C*01/TRBV19*01J2S7*01C*02 alpha-beta T cell receptor (TR) clonotype that is specific for HLA- A*02:01-restricted M/matrix protein 1 immunodominant epitope GILGFVFTL of influenza A virus (IAV). Classified as a public TR clonotype, it is preferentially selected in effector memory CD8-positive T cells among multiple HLA-A*02:01 carriers and confers long-lived immunity against IAV infection. Can cross-recognize sporadically emerging IAV variants by molecular mimicry, induci
