[The description below was written by a language model from this plasmid's Addgene catalogue record and pLannotate feature annotations shown in this document.]
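Description:
TRBV7-2 is a small bacterial cloning plasmid built on the pGGA-select backbone and classed as a synthetic biology vector. It serves as a modular part donor for assembling T cell receptor genes, not as an expression construct. It is propagated in E. coli from a high-copy ColE1/pUC-type origin and selected with chloramphenicol through a cat (chloramphenicol acetyltransferase) gene driven by its own cat promoter. A short fragment of the AmpR promoter is also annotated, but no ampicillin resistance gene is present. The sequenced record is 2,932 nt, which matches the stated backbone plus insert.

The insert, listed as TRBV7-2-TRAC and of human origin, combines the TRBV7-2 beta-chain variable gene segment with the TCR alpha constant region (TRAC), with no mutations recorded. It lies between SP6 and T7 phage promoters that flank the cloning site of the backbone. The automated annotation detects only a TCR alpha-chain match spanning the plasmid's numbering origin. That hit was made against a reference influenza-specific TCR alpha protein and most likely reflects the shared constant region, not that clonotype's specificity. The annotated span is larger than the 414 bp insert size in the catalogue, and the TRBV7-2 segment is not separately annotated, so the exact boundaries and internal arrangement of the two parts cannot be read from the table. No eukaryotic promoter, tag or reporter is recorded.

According to the stated purpose, the plasmid supplies a pre-made V-gene and constant-region module that is joined by cloning with other components to generate full TCRs. It comes from work on scalable TCR synthesis and antigen-reactivity screening. The record gives the cloning method as unknown.
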