Addgene plasmid #237921: TRBV7-2
Purpose: Encodes TRBV7-2 allele and TRAC to generate TCRs via cloning
Depositing lab: Michael Birnbaum. Depositing organization: Massachusetts Institute of Technology. Publication: Scalable TCR synthesis and screening enable antigen reactivity mapping in vitiligo. Gaglione SA, Mukkamala RS, Krishna C, Smith BE, Wadsworth MH 2nd, Jelinsky SA, Perez CR, Schmidt-Hong L, Katz EL, Gellatly KJ, Ali LR, Shen J, Holec PV, Zhao QH, Chan AO, Xu EJK, Kravarik KM, Guzova JA, Dobson CS, Singh H, Garber M, Dougan M, Dougan SK, Harris JE, Winkler A, Birnbaum ME. Immunity. 2026 Feb 10;59(2):477-493.e9. doi: 10.1016/j.immuni.2026.01.001. Epub 2026 Jan 28. PubMed 41610844.
Backbone
  Vector backbone: pGGA-select
  Backbone manufacturer: Addgene Plasmid #195714
  Backbone size w/o insert (bp): 2518
  Vector type: Synthetic Biology
Growth in bacteria
  Bacterial resistance: Chloramphenicol, 25 μg/mL
  Growth temperature: 37°C
  Growth strain: DH5alpha
  Copy number: High Copy
Gene/Insert
  Gene/Insert name: TRBV7-2-TRAC
  Species: H. sapiens (human)
  Insert size (bp): 414
  Mutation: None
  Entrez Gene: TRBV7-2 (a.k.a. TCRBV6S5A1N1, TCRBV6S5A2, TCRBV7S2, TRBV72)
  Cloning method: Unknown
Terms and licenses: Academic/Nonprofit Terms; Industry Terms: Not Available to Industry
Depositor comments: Please visit https://doi.org/10.1101/2025.04.24.649726 for bioRxiv preprint.
How to cite: TRBV7-2 was a gift from Michael Birnbaum (Addgene plasmid # 237921 ; http://n2t.net/addgene:237921 ; RRID:Addgene_237921)
